>Addgene plasmid #152644 | pGBW-m4134123 | addgene full sequence | sequence record 313544 | Addgene NGS Result
CGTTACATAACTTACGGTAAATGGCCCGCCTGGCTGACCGCCCAACGACCCCCGCCCATTGACGTCAATA
ATGACGTATGTTCCCATAGTAACGCCAATAGGGACTTTCCATTGACGTCAATGGGTGGAGTATTTACGGT
AAACTGCCCACTTGGCAGTACATCAAGTGTATCATATGCCAAGTACGCCCCCTATTGACGTCAATGACGG
TAAATGGCCCGCCTGGCATTATGCCCAGTACATGACCTTATGGGACTTTCCTACTTGGCAGTACATCTAC
GTATTAGTCATCGCTATTACCATGCTGATGCGGTTTTGGCAGTACATCAATGGGCGTGGATAGCGGTTTG
ACTCACGGGGATTTCCAAGTCTCCACCCCATTGACGTCAATGGGAGTTTGTTTTGGCACCAAAATCAACG
GGACTTTCCAAAATGTCGTAACAACTCCGCCCCATTGACGCAAATGGGCGGTAGGCGTGTACGGTGGGAG
GTCTATATAAGCAGAGCTGGTTTAGTGAACCGTCAGATCAGATCTTTGTCGATCCTACCATCCACTCGAC
ACACCCGCCAGCGGCCGCCACCATGTCTGATAATGGACCCCAAAATCAGCGAAATGCACCCCGCATTACG
TTTGGTGGACCCTCAGATTCAACTGGCAGTAACCAGAATGGAGAACGCAGTGGGGCGCGATCAAAACAAC
GTCGGCCCCAAGGTTTACCCAATAATACTGCGTCTTGGTTCACCGCTCTCACTCAACATGGCAAGGAAGA
CCTTAAATTCCCTCGAGGACAAGGCGTTCCAATTAACACCAATAGCAGTCCAGATGACCAAATTGGCTAC
TACCGAAGAGCTACCAGACGAATTCGTGGTGGTGACGGTAAAATGAAAGATCTCAGTCCAAGATGGTATT
TCTACTACCTAGGAACTGGGCCAGAAGCTGGACTTCCCTATGGTGCTAACAAAGACGGCATCATATGGGT
TGCAACTGAGGGAGCCTTGAATACACCAAAAGATCACATTGGCACCCGCAATCCTGCTAACAATGCTGCA
ATCGTGCTACAACTTCCTCAAGGAACAACATTGCCAAAAGGCTTCTACGCAGAAGGGAGCAGAGGCGGCA
GTCAAGCCTCTTCTCGTTCCTCATCACGTAGTCGCAACAGTTCAAGAAATTCAACTCCAGGCAGCAGTAG
GGGAACTTCTCCTGCTAGAATGGCTGGCAATGGCGGTGATGCTGCTCTTGCTTTGCTGCTGCTTGACAGA
TTGAACCAGCTTGAGAGCAAAATGTCTGGTAAAGGCCAACAACAACAAGGCCAAACTGTCACTAAGAAAT
CTGCTGCTGAGGCTTCTAAGAAGCCTCGGCAAAAACGTACTGCCACTAAAGCATACAATGTAACACAAGC
TTTCGGCAGACGTGGTCCAGAACAAACCCAAGGAAATTTTGGGGACCAGGAACTAATCAGACAAGGAACT
GATTACAAACATTGGCCGCAAATTGCACAATTTGCCCCCAGCGCTTCAGCGTTCTTCGGAATGTCGCGCA
TTGGCATGGAAGTCACACCTTCGGGAACGTGGTTGACCTACACAGGTGCCATCAAATTGGATGACAAAGA
TCCAAATTTCAAAGATCAAGTCATTTTGCTGAATAAGCATATTGACGCATACAAAACATTCCCACCAACA
GAGCCTAAAAAGGACAAAAAGAAGAAGGCTGATGAAACTCAAGCCTTACCGCAGAGACAGAAGAAACAGC
AAACTGTGACTCTTCTTCCTGCTGCAGATTTGGATGATTTCTCCAAACAATTGCAACAATCCATGAGCAG
TGCTGACTCAACTCAGGCCGAAAACCTTTACTTTCAGTCGATGGATTATAAGGACCACGATGGAGACTAC
AAAGATCATGACATTGATTACAAGGACGACGATGACAAATAAGCTAGCTTGACTGACTGAGATACAGCGT
ACCTTCAGCTCACAGACATGATAAGATACATTGATGAGTTTGGACAAACCACAACTAGAATGCAGTGAAA
AAAATGCTTTATTTGTGAAATTTGTGATGCTATTGCTTTATTTGTAACCATTATAAGCTGCAATAAACAA
GTTAACAACAACAATTGCATTCATTTTATGTTTCAGGTTCAGGGGGAGGTGTGGGAGGTTTTTTAAAGCA
AGTAAAACCTCTACAAATGTGGTATTGGCCCATCTCTATCGGTATCGTAGCATAACCCCTTGGGGCCTCT
AAACGGGTCTTGAGGGGTTTTTTGTGCCCCTCGGGCCGGATTGCTATCTACCGGCATTGGCGCAGAAAAA
AATGCCTGATGCGACGCTGCGCGTCTTATACTCCCACATATGCCAGATTCAGCAACGGATACGGCTTCCC
CAACTTGCCCACTTCCATACGTGTCCTCCTTACCAGAAATTTATCCTTAAGGTCGTCAGCTATCCTGCAG
GCGATCTCTCGATTTCGATCAAGACATTCCTTTAATGGTCTTTTCTGGACACCACTAGGGGTCAGAAGTA
GTTCATCAAACTTTCTTCCCTCCCTAATCTCATTGGTTACCTTGGGCTATCGAAACTTAATTAACCAGTC
AAGTCAGCTACTTGGCGAGATCGACTTGTCTGGGTTTCGACTACGCTCAGAATTGCGTCAGTCAAGTTCG
ATCTGGTCCTTGCTATTGCACCCGTTCTCCGATTACGAGTTTCATTTAAATCATGTGAGCAAAAGGCCAG
CAAAAGGCCAGGAACCGTAAAAAGGCCGCGTTGCTGGCGTTTTTCCATAGGCTCCGCCCCCCTGACGAGC
ATCACAAAAATCGACGCTCAAGTCAGAGGTGGCGAAACCCGACAGGACTATAAAGATACCAGGCGTTTCC
CCCTGGAAGCTCCCTCGTGCGCTCTCCTGTTCCGACCCTGCCGCTTACCGGATACCTGTCCGCCTTTCTC
CCTTCGGGAAGCGTGGCGCTTTCTCATAGCTCACGCTGTAGGTATCTCAGTTCGGTGTAGGTCGTTCGCT
CCAAGCTGGGCTGTGTGCACGAACCCCCCGTTCAGCCCGACCGCTGCGCCTTATCCGGTAACTATCGTCT
TGAGTCCAACCCGGTAAGACACGACTTATCGCCACTGGCAGCAGCCACTGGTAACAGGATTAGCAGAGCG
AGGTATGTAGGCGGTGCTACAGAGTTCTTGAAGTGGTGGCCTAACTACGGCTACACTAGAAGAACAGTAT
TTGGTATCTGCGCTCTGCTGAAGCCAGTTACCTTCGGAAAAAGAGTTGGTAGCTCTTGATCCGGCAAACA
AACCACCGCTGGTAGCGGTGGTTTTTTTGTTTGCAAGCAGCAGATTACGCGCAGAAAAAAAGGATCTCAA
GAAGATCCTTTGATCTTTTCTACGGGGTCTGACGCTCAGTGGAACGAAAACTCACGTTAAGGGATTTTGG
TCATGAGATTATCAAAAAGGATCTTCACCTAGATCCTTTTAAATTAAAAATGAAGTTTTAAATCAATCTA
AAGTATATATGAGTAAACTTGGTCTGACAGTTACCAATGCTTAATCAGTGAGGCACCTATCTCAGCGATC
TGTCTATTTCGTTCATCCATAGTTGCATTTAAATTTCCGAACTCTCCAAGGCCCTCGTCGGAAAATCTTC
AAACCTTTCGTCCGATCCATCTTGCAGGCTACCTCTCGAACGAACTATCGCAAGTCTCTTGGCCGGCCTT
GCGCCTTGGCTATTGCTTGGCAGCGCCTATCGCCAGGTATTACTCCAATCCCGAATATCCGAGATCGGGA
TCACCCGAGAGAAGTTCAACCTACATCCTCAATCCCGATCTATCCGAGATCCGAGGAATATCGAAATCGG
GGCGCGCCTGGCCTCCGCGCCGGGTTTTGGCGCCTCCCGCGGGCGCCCCCCTCGTCACGGCGAGCGCTGC
CACGTCAGACGAAGGGCGCAGGAGCGTCCTGATCCTTCCGCCCGGACGCTCAGGACAGCGGCCCGCTGCT
CATAAGACTCGGCCTTAGAACCCCAGTATCAGCAGAAGGACATTTTAGGACGGGACTTGGGTGACTCTAG
GGCACTGGTTTTCTTTCCAGAGAGCGGAACAGGCGAGGAAAAGTAGTCCCTTCTCGGCGATTCTGCGGAG
GGATCTCCGTGGGGCGGTGAACGCCGATGATTATATAAGGACGCGCCGGGTGTGGCACAGCTAGTTCCGT
CGCAGCCGGGATTTGGGTCGCGGTTCTTGTTTGTGGATCGCTGTGATCGTCACTTGGTGAGTAGCGGGCT
GCTGGGCTGGCCGGGGCTTTCGTGGCCGCCGGGCCGCTCGGTGGGACGGAAGCGTGTGGAGAGACCGCCA
AGGGCTGTAGTCTGGGTCCGCGAGCAAGGTTGCCCTGAACTGGGGGTTGGGGGGAGCGCAGCAAAATGGC
GGCTGTTCCCGAGTCTTGAATGGAAGACGCTTGTGAGGCGGGCTGTGAGGTCGTTGAAACAAGGTGGGGG
GCATGGTGGGCGGCAAGAACCCAAGGTCTTGAGCCCTTCGCTAATGCGGGAAAGCTCTTATTCGGGTGAG
ATGGGCTGGGCACCATCTGGGGACCCTGACGTGAAGTTTGTCACTGACTGGAGAACTCGGTTTGTCGTCT
GTTGCGGGGGCGGCAGTTATGGCGGTGCCGTTGGGCAGTGCACCCGTACCTTTGGGAGCGCGCGCCCTCG
TCGTGTCGTGACGTCACCCGTTCTGTTGGCTTATAATGCAGGGTGGGGCCACCTGCCGGTAGGTGTGCGG
TAGGCTTTTCTCCGTCGCAGGACGCAGGGTTCGGGCCTAGGGTAGGCTCTCCTGAATCGACAGGCGCCGG
ACCTCTGGTGAGGGGAGGGATAAGTGAGGCGTCAGTTTCTTTGGTCGGTTTTATGTACCTATCTTCTTAA
GTAGCTGAAGCTCCGGTTTTGAACTATGCGCTCGGGGTTGGCGAGTGTGTTTTGTGAAGTTTTTTAGGCA
CCTTTTGAAATGTAATCATTTGGGTCAATATGTAATTTTCAGTGTTAGACTTGTAAATTGTCCGCTAAAT
TCTGGCCGTTTTTGGCTTTTTTGTTAGACAACATGACCGAGTACAAGCCCACGGTGCGCCTCGCCACCCG
CGACGACGTCCCCAGGGCCGTACGCACCCTCGCCGCCGCGTTCGCCGACTACCCCGCCACGCGCCACACC
GTCGATCCGGACCGCCACATCGAGCGGGTCACCGAGCTGCAAGAACTCTTCCTCACGCGCGTCGGGCTCG
ACATCGGCAAGGTGTGGGTCGCGGACGACGGCGCCGCGGTGGCGGTCTGGACCACGCCGGAGAGCGTCGA
AGCGGGGGCGGTGTTCGCCGAGATCGGCCCGCGCATGGCCGAGTTGAGCGGTTCCCGGCTGGCCGCGCAG
CAACAGATGGAGGGCCTCCTGGCGCCGCACCGGCCCAAGGAGCCCGCGTGGTTCCTGGCCACCGTCGGCG
TCTCGCCCGACCACCAGGGCAAGGGTCTGGGCAGCGCCGTCGTGCTCCCCGGAGTGGAGGCCGCCGAGCG
CGCCGGGGTGCCCGCCTTCCTGGAGACCTCCGCGCCCCGCAACCTCCCCTTCTACGAGCGGCTCGGCTTC
ACCGTCACCGCCGACGTCGAGGTGCCCGAAGGACCGCGCACCTGGTGCATGACCCGCAAGCCCGGTGCCT
AGGCTAGTATGTAAGCCTAGTCTTAGATAATAAAATCGCTATCCATCGAAGATGGATGTGTGTTGGTTTT
TTGTGTGTGTAACGCTAGGCGCGCCTGGTGTACCGAGAACGATCCTCTCAGTGCGAGTCTCGACGATCCA
TATCGTTGCTTGGCAGTCAGCCAGTCGGAATCCAGCTTGGGACCCAGGAAGTCCAATCGTCAGATATTGT
ACTCAAGCCTGGTCACGGCAGCGTACCGATCTGTTTAAACCTAGATATTGATAGTCTGATCGGTCAACGT
ATAATCGAGTCCTAGCTTTTGCAAACATCTATCAAGAGACAGGATCAGCAGGAGGCTTTCGCATGAGTAT
TCAACATTTCCGTGTCGCCCTTATTCCCTTTTTTGCGGCATTTTGCCTTCCTGTTTTTGCTCACCCAGAA
ACGCTGGTGAAAGTAAAAGATGCTGAAGATCAGTTGGGTGCGCGAGTGGGTTACATCGAACTGGATCTCA
ACAGCGGTAAGATCCTTGAGAGTTTTCGCCCCGAAGAACGCTTTCCAATGATGAGCACTTTTAAAGTTCT
GCTATGTGGCGCGGTATTATCCCGTATTGACGCCGGGCAAGAGCAACTCGGTCGCCGCATACACTATTCT
CAGAATGACTTGGTTGAGTATTCACCAGTCACAGAAAAGCATCTTACGGATGGCATGACAGTAAGAGAAT
TATGCAGTGCTGCCATAACCATGAGTGATAACACTGCGGCCAACTTACTTCTGACAACGATTGGAGGACC
GAAGGAGCTAACCGCTTTTTTGCACAACATGGGGGATCATGTAACTCGCCTTGATCGTTGGGAACCGGAG
CTGAATGAAGCCATACCAAACGACGAGCGTGACACCACGATGCCTGTAGCAATGGCAACAACCTTGCGTA
AACTATTAACTGGCGAACTACTTACTCTAGCTTCCCGGCAACAGTTGATAGACTGGATGGAGGCGGATAA
AGTTGCAGGACCACTTCTGCGCTCGGCCCTTCCGGCTGGCTGGTTTATTGCTGATAAATCTGGAGCCGGT
GAGCGTGGGTCTCGCGGTATCATTGCAGCACTGGGGCCAGATGGTAAGCCCTCCCGTATCGTAGTTATCT
ACACGACGGGGAGTCAGGCAACTATGGATGAACGAAATAGACAGATCGCTGAGATAGGTGCCTCACTGAT
TAAGCATTGGTAACCGATTCTAGGTGCATTGGCGCAGAAAAAAATGCCTGATGCGACGCTGCGCGTCTTA
TACTCCCACATATGCCAGATTCAGCAACGGATACGGCTTCCCCAACTTGCCCACTTCCATACGTGTCCTC
CTTACCAGAAATTTATCCTTAAGATCCCGAATCGTTTAAACTCGACTCTGGCTCTATCGAATCTCCGTCG
TTTCGAGCTTACGCGAACAGCCGTGGCGCTCATTTGCTCGTCGGGCATCGAATCTCGTCAGCTATCGTCA
GCTTACCTTTTTGGCAGCGATCGCGGCTCCCGACATCTTGGACCATTAGCTCCACAGGTATCTTCTTCCC
TCTAGTGGTCATAACAGCAGCTTCAGCTACCTCTCAATTCAAAAAACCCCTCAAGACCCGTTTAGAGGCC
CCAAGGGGTTATGCTATCAATCGTTGCGTTACACACACAAAAAACCAACACACATCCATCTTCGATGGAT
AGCGATTTTATTATCTAACTGCTGATCGAGTGTAGCCAGATCTAGTAATCAATTACGGGGTCATTAGTTC
ATAGCCCATATATGGAGTTCCG
Features (pLannotate 1.2.2; 21 found; start..end, strand, type, name):
      1..304     +  enhancer       CMV enhancer: human cytomegalovirus immediate early enhancer
    377..394     -  promoter       CMV promoter (fragment): human cytomegalovirus (CMV) immediate early promoter
    457..508     +  promoter       CMVd2 promoter: truncated human cytomegalovirus (CMV) immediate early promoter that yields moderately reduced expression relative to the full-length promoter
    583..1839    +  CDS            N: NCAP_SARS2 - Experimental evidence at protein level: Swiss-Prot protein existence level 1. Packages the positive strand viral genome RNA into a helical ribonucleocapsid (RNP) and plays a fundamental role during virion assembly through its interactions with the viral genome and membrane protein M. Plays an important role in enhancing the efficiency of subgenomic viral RNA transcription as well as viral replication (By similarity). May modulate transforming growth factor-beta signaling by binding host smad3 (By similarity). From Severe acute respiratory syndrome coronavirus 2 (2019-nCoV) (SARS-C
   1906..1928    +  CDS            FLAG (fragment): FLAG® epitope tag, followed by an enterokinase cleavage site
   1982..2103    -  polyA_signal   SV40 poly(A) signal: SV40 polyadenylation signal
   2126..2195    -  CDS            large T antigen (fragment): large T antigen from SV40 (simian virus 40)
   2218..2264    +  terminator     T7 terminator: transcription terminator for bacteriophage T7 RNA polymerase
   2294..2430    +  terminator     rrnG terminator: transcription terminator from the E. coli ribosomal RNA rrnG operon (Albrechtsen et al., 1991)
   2475..2546    +  misc_feature   3' β-globin insulator: insulator downstream of the human β-globin locus (Farrell et al., 2002)
   2772..3360    -  rep_origin     ori: high-copy-number ColE1/pMB1/pBR322/pUC origin of replication
   3532..3596    -  CDS            bla(M) (fragment): β-lactamase lacking the signal sequence; bla(M); allows cytosolic expression of β-lactamase
   3860..5069    +  promoter       UbC promoter: human ubiquitin C promoter
   5073..5670    +  CDS            PuroR (fragment): puromycin N-acetyltransferase; pac from Streptomyces; confers resistance to puromycin
   5699..5747    +  polyA_signal   poly(A) signal: synthetic polyadenylation signal
   6013..6873    +  CDS            AmpR: β-lactamase; bla; confers resistance to ampicillin, carbenicillin, and related antibiotics
   6886..7022    +  terminator     rrnG terminator: transcription terminator from the E. coli ribosomal RNA rrnG operon (Albrechtsen et al., 1991)
   7174..7245    +  misc_feature   5' β-globin insulator: insulator upstream of the human β-globin locus (Farrell et al., 2002)
   7250..7296    -  terminator     T7 terminator: transcription terminator for bacteriophage T7 RNA polymerase
   7314..7362    -  polyA_signal   poly(A) signal: synthetic polyadenylation signal
   7393..7442    +  enhancer       CMV enhancer (fragment): human cytomegalovirus immediate early enhancer
