[The description below was written by a language model from this plasmid's Addgene catalogue record and pLannotate feature annotations shown in this document.]
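Description:
pGBW-m4134123 is a mammalian expression plasmid for the wild-type nucleocapsid (N) protein of SARS-CoV-2, built on the pTwist_CMV_Puro_6 backbone. It is propagated in E. coli from a high-copy ColE1/pUC-type origin and selected through a full-length β-lactamase (AmpR) gene. The sequenced record is about 7.4 kb, consistent with the roughly 6.1 kb backbone plus the approximately 1.25 kb insert.

The N coding sequence lies downstream of the human cytomegalovirus immediate early enhancer and promoter, which drive strong constitutive transcription in mammalian cells, and is followed by an SV40 polyadenylation signal. According to the catalogue entry, the backbone supplies a C-terminal fusion consisting of a TEV protease cleavage site and a 3xFLAG epitope. The feature table annotates only a FLAG fragment shortly after the N open reading frame and does not annotate the TEV site separately. This tag arrangement permits detection or affinity capture of N with anti-FLAG reagents and optional removal of the tag by TEV protease.

A separate cassette uses the human ubiquitin C promoter to express puromycin N-acetyltransferase, terminated by a synthetic poly(A) signal, so transfected cells can be enriched or stable lines selected with puromycin. The units are flanked by 5' and 3' β-globin insulator elements and by T7 and rrnG bacterial terminators, which help isolate the cassettes from read-through transcription and neighbouring regulatory influence.

The record states only that the plasmid is for mammalian expression of N. The tag design would suit localisation, purification and host-interaction studies of this RNA-packaging protein.
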