Addgene plasmid #152644: pGBW-m4134123
Purpose: Mammalian expression plasmid for SARS-CoV-2 N (nucleocapsid)
Depositing lab: Ginkgo Bioworks & Benjie Chen.
Backbone
  Vector backbone: pTwist_CMV_Puro_6
  Backbone size w/o insert (bp): 6080
  Vector type: Mammalian Expression
  Selectable markers: Puromycin
Growth in bacteria
  Bacterial resistance: Ampicillin, 100 μg/mL
  Growth temperature: 37°C
  Growth strain: DH5alpha
  Copy number: High Copy
Gene/Insert
  Gene/Insert name: SARS-CoV-2 N (nucleocapsid) (alt names: nucleocapsid phosphoprotein; N protein)
  Species: Severe acute respiratory syndrome coronavirus 2
  Insert size (bp): 1253
  Mutation: wt
  Entrez Gene: N (a.k.a. GU280_gp10)
  Promoter: CMV
  Tag / fusion protein: Cleavable TEV;3xFlag (C terminal on backbone)
  Cloning method: Unknown
Resource information
  A portion of this plasmid was derived from a plasmid made by: GinkgoBioworks
Depositor comments: NCBI reference sequence: YP_009724397.2
How to cite: pGBW-m4134123 was a gift from Ginkgo Bioworks & Benjie Chen (Addgene plasmid # 152644 ; http://n2t.net/addgene:152644 ; RRID:Addgene_152644)
